>Addgene plasmid #113812 | pGLIS3-donor | depositor full sequence | sequence record 214773 | Full Sequence
GACCTGCAGGCATGCAAGCTTGGCGTAATCATGGTCATAGCTGTTTCCTGTGTGAAATTGTTATCCGCTC
ACAATTCCACACAACATACGAGCCGGAAGCATAAAGTGTAAAGCCTGGGGTGCCTAATGAGTGAGCTAAC
TCACATTAATTGCGTTGCGCTCACTGCCCGCTTTCCAGTCGGGAAACCTGTCGTGCCAGCTGCATTAATG
AATCGGCCAACGCGCGGGGAGAGGCGGTTTGCGTATTGGGCGCTCTTCCGCTTCCTCGCTCACTGACTCG
CTGCGCTCGGTCGTTCGGCTGCGGCGAGCGGTATCAGCTCACTCAAAGGCGGTAATACGGTTATCCACAG
AATCAGGGGATAACGCAGGAAAGAACATGTGAGCAAAAGGCCAGCAAAAGGCCAGGAACCGTAAAAAGGC
CGCGTTGCTGGCGTTTTTCCATAGGCTCCGCCCCCCTGACGAGCATCACAAAAATCGACGCTCAAGTCAG
AGGTGGCGAAACCCGACAGGACTATAAAGATACCAGGCGTTTCCCCCTGGAAGCTCCCTCGTGCGCTCTC
CTGTTCCGACCCTGCCGCTTACCGGATACCTGTCCGCCTTTCTCCCTTCGGGAAGCGTGGCGCTTTCTCA
TAGCTCACGCTGTAGGTATCTCAGTTCGGTGTAGGTCGTTCGCTCCAAGCTGGGCTGTGTGCACGAACCC
CCCGTTCAGCCCGACCGCTGCGCCTTATCCGGTAACTATCGTCTTGAGTCCAACCCGGTAAGACACGACT
TATCGCCACTGGCAGCAGCCACTGGTAACAGGATTAGCAGAGCGAGGTATGTAGGCGGTGCTACAGAGTT
CTTGAAGTGGTGGCCTAACTACGGCTACACTAGAAGGACAGTATTTGGTATCTGCGCTCTGCTGAAGCCA
GTTACCTTCGGAAAAAGAGTTGGTAGCTCTTGATCCGGCAAACAAACCACCGCTGGTAGCGGTGGTTTTT
TTGTTTGCAAGCAGCAGATTACGCGCAGAAAAAAAGGATCTCAAGAAGATCCTTTGATCTTTTCTACGGG
GTCTGACGCTCAGTGGAACGAAAACTCACGTTAAGGGATTTTGGTCATGAGATTATCAAAAAGGATCTTC
ACCTAGATCCTTTTAAATTAAAAATGAAGTTTTAAATCAATCTAAAGTATATATGAGTAAACTTGGTCTG
ACAGTTACCAATGCTTAATCAGTGAGGCACCTATCTCAGCGATCTGTCTATTTCGTTCATCCATAGTTGC
CTGACTCCCCGTCGTGTAGATAACTACGATACGGGAGGGCTTACCATCTGGCCCCAGTGCTGCAATGATA
CCGCGAGACCCACGCTCACCGGCTCCAGATTTATCAGCAATAAACCAGCCAGCCGGAAGGGCCGAGCGCA
GAAGTGGTCCTGCAACTTTATCCGCCTCCATCCAGTCTATTAATTGTTGCCGGGAAGCTAGAGTAAGTAG
TTCGCCAGTTAATAGTTTGCGCAACGTTGTTGCCATTGCTACAGGCATCGTGGTGTCACGCTCGTCGTTT
GGTATGGCTTCATTCAGCTCCGGTTCCCAACGATCAAGGCGAGTTACATGATCCCCCATGTTGTGCAAAA
AAGCGGTTAGCTCCTTCGGTCCTCCGATCGTTGTCAGAAGTAAGTTGGCCGCAGTGTTATCACTCATGGT
TATGGCAGCACTGCATAATTCTCTTACTGTCATGCCATCCGTAAGATGCTTTTCTGTGACTGGTGAGTAC
TCAACCAAGTCATTCTGAGAATAGTGTATGCGGCGACCGAGTTGCTCTTGCCCGGCGTCAATACGGGATA
ATACCGCGCCACATAGCAGAACTTTAAAAGTGCTCATCATTGGAAAACGTTCTTCGGGGCGAAAACTCTC
AAGGATCTTACCGCTGTTGAGATCCAGTTCGATGTAACCCACTCGTGCACCCAACTGATCTTCAGCATCT
TTTACTTTCACCAGCGTTTCTGGGTGAGCAAAAACAGGAAGGCAAAATGCCGCAAAAAAGGGAATAAGGG
CGACACGGAAATGTTGAATACTCATACTCTTCCTTTTTCAATATTATTGAAGCATTTATCAGGGTTATTG
TCTCATGAGCGGATACATATTTGAATGTATTTAGAAAAATAAACAAATAGGGGTTCCGCGCACATTTCCC
CGAAAAGTGCCACCTGACGTCTAAGAAACCATTATTATCATGACATTAACCTATAAAAATAGGCGTATCA
CGAGGCCCTTTCGTCTCGCGCGTTTCGGTGATGACGGTGAAAACCTCTGACACATGCAGCTCCCGGAGAC
GGTCACAGCTTGTCTGTAAGCGGATGCCGGGAGCAGACAAGCCCGTCAGGGCGCGTCAGCGGGTGTTGGC
GGGTGTCGGGGCTGGCTTAACTATGCGGCATCAGAGCAGATTGTACTGAGAGTGCACCATATGCGGTGTG
AAATACCGCACAGATGCGTAAGGAGAAAATACCGCATCAGGCGCCATTCGCCATTCAGGCTGCGCAACTG
TTGGGAAGGGCGATCGGTGCGGGCCTCTTCGCTATTACGCCAGCTGGCGAAAGGGGGATGTGCTGCAAGG
CGATTAAGTTGGGTAACGCCAGGGTTTTCCCAGTCACGACGTTGTAAAACGACGGCCAGTGAATTCGAGC
TCGGTACCCACACTACCCCGATTCCCAGAGAATTGTGCCGCCTGTCAGCTCCTGCAGTGTGGTGCCTTCG
TTTGAGGACTGCCTAGTCCCTACATCCATGGGCCAGGCCAGTTTTGATGTTTTCCACAGAGCCTTCTCGA
CTCACTCGGGCATTACAGGTGTGTTGGTTGTCTGTGACTTAGAAAATCCTGTCAACTGACAGGAGAGACC
AGGTGGGCTGCCCGTGACCGACCTGGGCTGGACGTGACCAAGCACATGACCGCATCAAATCCTGTTGAAC
GACCCCTGAAATGGCTCTCATCTCCACCTTCCCCTCCAGCCCTCCTTCAGCCCCTCTTCTTCCACCACCC
TGGTGCAGGAGCCATCATGTCTCTCCCAGACTATGGCCATAACCTTCCAGTAAGTCTCCCTGACCTGATT
CCTCATCTTTACCATTCTGCCCTCCATACTACCATGAACATTGCCTCCCCAAAATGAAGGATAAAATATG
CCTCTTTTCTGCTCAAATATATTAAATAGTTTCCAATTGCCTAGAGAATAAATTCGACTCTCCAGCATGG
CATTCAAAGCCCCCATAAGTTAGGCCTGATCCAGCTCTGCACACCTGCCCACACATATTTTTCCCTACAT
GCTCTTCACCTGAGCTTTGCCAGCACCCTTGACCCCACATGCCTCTCCCTCTCTGTCTTTGCTCTTTGTT
TCCTCCTTCTGGAATGTTCTTTCCCTATTTCTTCATCTGTGAGAATTCCATTCTCTTTCATGACTCAACC
TTAACACCAGCTCCTTTTTGAGGCCACCCCCAGCCTTCCCTAGAACACTTTTCTTTTACTTCTTCTCAGC
CTGTCTTTTGTGTGGTCATATTTTAGCCAGCTGCCTGCAAGTCAGCCTCTTCCCTCACTAAGGTCGCTGG
AAACAGAGACTCACTATAGGGCCCAGGCTGGCATGGTTGCCTCCTTAGCCCCCAGTCCTCACTTGGTGAG
CTGCATTACTGTAGTGCATTTCCAGTGGGCGTGGCATGGGGCAGGAGTTACTGACTTAACTGCGTTCTTT
CTCTTCCAGTGTATGATTTACCTTCAAGTTCCTCGAGCCTCTTTGGGGAGTCTCTCCGCAGCGGGGCTGA
AGATGCTACCTTCTTGCAGATCAGCACCGTGGACCGCTGTCCTAGCCAGCTCTCCTCTGTCTACACCGAA
GGCGGGATTCCAACTACTGCAAGCGAGAATCTTTATTTTCAGGGCGCCGCCAAATTCAAAGAAACCGCTG
CTGCTAAATTCGAACGCCAGCACATGGACAGCGGAGGTGGAGGTTCGAGCGGTCCCTCGGGTTCGTCGAG
CCTGGAAGTTCTGTTCCAGGGGCCCCTGTCGTCGAGCGGTCCCTCGGGTTCGATGGTGAGCAAAGGCGAG
GAGCTGTTCACCGGGGTGGTGCCCATCCTGGTCGAGCTGGACGGCGACGTAAACGGCCACAAGTTCAGCG
TGTCCGGCGAGGGCGAGGGCGATGCCACCTACGGCAAGCTGACCCTGAAGTTCATCTGCACCACCGGCAA
GCTGCCCGTGCCCTGGCCCACCCTCGTGACCACCCTGACCTACGGCGTGCAGTGCTTCAGCCGCTACCCC
GACCACATGAAGCAGCACGACTTCTTCAAGTCCGCCATGCCCGAAGGCTACGTCCAGGAGCGCACCATCT
TCTTCAAGGACGACGGCAACTACAAGACCCGCGCCGAGGTGAAGTTCGAGGGCGACACCCTGGTGAACCG
CATCGAGCTGAAGGGCATCGACTTCAAGGAGGACGGCAACATCCTGGGGCACAAGCTGGAGTACAACTAC
AACAGCCACAACGTCTATATCATGGCCGACAAGCAGAAGAACGGCATCAAGGTGAACTTCAAGATCCGCC
ACAACATCGAGGACGGCAGCGTGCAGCTCGCCGACCACTACCAGCAGAACACCCCCATCGGCGACGGCCC
CGTGCTGCTGCCCGACAACCACTACCTGAGCACCCAGTCCGCCCTGAGCAAAGACCCCAACGAGAAGCGC
GATCACATGGTCCTTAAGGAGTTCGTGACCGCCGCCGGGATCACTCTCGGCATGGACGAGCTGTACAAGT
AATGATCTAGAGTCGAGTTAATTAAGAATTCCGCCCCCCCCCCTCTCCCTCCCCCCCCCTAACGTTACTG
GCCGAAGCCGCTTGGAATAAGGCCGGTGTGCGTTTGTCTATATGTTATTTTCCACCATATTGCCGTCTTT
TGGCAATGTGAGGGCCCGGAAACCTGGCCCTGTCTTCTTGACGAGCATTCCTAGGGGTCTTTCCCCTCTC
GCCAAAGGAATGCAGGGTCTGTTGAATGTCGTGAAGGAAGCAGTTCCTCTGGAAGCTTCTTGAAGACAAA
CAACGTCTGTAGCGACCCTTTGCAGGCAGCGGAACCCCCCACCTGGCGACAGGTGCCTCTGCGGCCAAAA
GCCACGTGTATAAGATACACCTGCAAAGGCGGCACAACCCCAGTGCCACGTTGTGAGTTGGATAGTTGTG
GAAAGAGTCAAATGGCTCTCCTCAAGCGTATTCAACAAGGGGCTGAAGGATGCCCAGAAGGTACCCCATT
GTATGGGATCTGATCTGGGGCCTCGGTGCACATGCTTTACATGTGTTTAGTCGAGGTTAAAAAAACGTCT
AGGCCCCCCGAACCACGGGGACGTGGTTTTCCTTTGAAAAACACGATGATAATATGGCCACAACCTGTTA
CATTGCACAAGATAAAAATATATCATCACGAACAGTAAAACTGTCTGCTTACATAAACAGTAATACAAGG
GGTGTTATGGGATCGGCCATTGAACAAGATGGATTGCACGCAGGTTCTCCGGCCGCTTGGGTGGAGAGGC
TATTCGGCTATGACTGGGCACAACAGACAATCGGCTGCTCTGATGCCGCCGTGTTCCGGCTGTCAGCGCA
GGGGCGCCCGGTTCTTTTTGTCAAGACCGACCTGTCCGGTGCCCTGAATGAACTGCAGGACGAGGCAGCG
CGGCTATCGTGGCTGGCCACGACGGGCGTTCCTTGCGCAGCTGTGCTCGACGTTGTCACTGAAGCGGGAA
GGGACTGGCTGCTATTGGGCGAAGTGCCGGGGCAGGATCTCCTGTCATCTCACCTTGCTCCTGCCGAGAA
AGTATCCATCATGGCTGATGCAATGCGGCGGCTGCATACGCTTGATCCGGCTACCTGCCCATTCGACCAC
CAAGCGAAACATCGCATCGAGCGAGCACGTACTCGGATGGAAGCCGGTCTTGTCGATCAGGATGATCTGG
ACGAAGAGCATCAGGGGCTCGCGCCAGCCGAACTGTTCGCCAGGCTCAAGGCGCGCATGCCCGACGGCGA
GGATCTCGTCGTGACCCATGGCGATGCCTGCTTGCCGAATATCATGGTGGAAAATGGCCGCTTTTCTGGA
TTCATCGACTGTGGCCGGCTGGGTGTGGCGGACCGCTATCAGGACATAGCGTTGGCTACCCGTGATATTG
CTGAAGAGCTTGGCGGCGAATGGGCTGACCGCTTCCTCGTGCTTTACGGTATCGCCGCTCCCGATTCGCA
GCGCATCGCCTTCTATCGCCTTCTTGACGAGTTCTTCTGAGTCAAGCTCTCTTGGCCACTCCTGCACACC
CAGGACCTTGATGTTGCTTGCCACCTTTTGTTTTCGTACTCTCACAGACTGCTTGAGGAAGGATGTCAGC
CCAATCAGCGGGCCCTGCAGAGTTACTGATGTTCTTTCAGAAGGCAGGACTGAATGGCAGAGCTAGCTTT
GCAGGAATCATTACAGTTGCTCCTTTTTCTCTCTGGTTTTCCTGGACTATGTGACCAGGAGGACTGTCTT
TTCAAAGGGAATTTAGAGCCTCACTCTCCTGGATACCTGTTACTTCCTGGCTGTCAACCCTTAAAGGACC
CCAGTGAAATGATGTGCATATGAAAATGTAGTTTGGGGATGACTCTACCTGAAAACTCCAAACAGGGAAA
AAGACCTCAATTACGAGAGGCATAGTGACCTGCCTCACCTAATCCTCACCCTTGCTGCTCCTGATGCAAA
GCCAGGCACAACAAGGGAAATCCATGTCCAAAGCATAGTGTGGTCTCAACTCTTAGAAACTCCCTGGGTT
TCCCTTTTCTCTTAGCCACATGCTAACCAGTTGCTTCTCAGTGTTTCTCTTCAATAGAAAAATAAGGTTT
TATATGCCAGCAGCCTATCCTTGTTTTTGCATTTTAAAGACTTAGTTATTTATACGTATTTTAAAATGAA
AAAAAAATGTAAAGGTCTGTGCTTTGGATGGAAATCATTATTATTGTAATCACCCCAGCTATAGACATTT
TGCACAGCTGTGGTTCTGCCTGGCCCCACCTCTAGCATGTTAGTTTTGCAGTTAGCAAAGGTTACCTGAG
GGAAATGGAGTGGGCACCTCCCGCACCAACAGTCCTGTAGCTGGAACCTTCCTGAGTTGACTGTTTAGTA
ACTCCACCTCAAAGACTGTGTTCAAAGAAAAATGTTGTTTGACTGGTTTACCCATTGCCTCCACTCTGGT
GCTGCACCCAGAGAAGTGCCAGATGTGAGAACTGGGACAGACTGAGTCATGTGCCAGCTTCCCTTGGAAA
ACCAAACCTAGTGATACTTGACTTCCAGTGCTCAGATTTTACTAACGTTTTTCAGGATATCCACTCATCT
GTCTGTCTCTTCCCTACACTTCTCTCCACCCTCTTTTTGCATCCCTCTTACCCTCTTCCTGACTGTGGT
Features (pLannotate 1.2.2; 18 found; start..end, strand, type, name):
      1..21      +  misc_feature   MCS (fragment): pUC18/19 multiple cloning site
     58..74      -  protein_bind   lac operator: The lac repressor binds to the lac operator to inhibit transcription in E. coli. This inhibition can be relieved by adding lactose or isopropyl-β-D-thiogalactopyranoside (IPTG). lac repressor encoded by lacI
     82..112     -  promoter       lac promoter: promoter for the E. coli lac operon
    127..148     -  protein_bind   CAP binding site: CAP binding activates transcription in the presence of cAMP. E. coli catabolite activator protein
    161..253     -  CDS            lacI (fragment): lac repressor; lacI; The lac repressor binds to the lac operator to inhibit transcription in E. coli. This inhibition can be relieved by adding lactose or isopropyl-β-D-thiogalactopyranoside (IPTG).
    436..1024    -  rep_origin     ori: high-copy-number ColE1/pMB1/pBR322/pUC origin of replication
   1195..2055    -  CDS            AmpR: β-lactamase; bla; confers resistance to ampicillin, carbenicillin, and related antibiotics
   2056..2160    -  promoter       AmpR promoter: bla
   2255..2290    +  CDS            rop (fragment): Rop protein, which maintains plasmids at low copy number; rop
   2392..2491    +  misc_feature   bom (fragment): basis of mobility region from pBR322
   2497..2654    -  CDS            lacZα (fragment): LacZα fragment of β-galactosidase; lacZ fragment
   2668..2817    +  CDS            GLIS3 (fragment): GLIS3_HUMAN - Also known as ZNF515. Experimental evidence at protein level: Swiss-Prot protein existence level 1. Acts as both a repressor and activator of transcription. Binds to the consensus sequence 5'-GACCACCCAC-3' (By similarity). From Homo sapiens (Human).
   3719..3853    +  CDS            GLIS3 (fragment): GLIS3_HUMAN - Also known as ZNF515. Experimental evidence at protein level: Swiss-Prot protein existence level 1. Acts as both a repressor and activator of transcription. Binds to the consensus sequence 5'-GACCACCCAC-3' (By similarity). From Homo sapiens (Human).
   3874..3894    +  CDS            capTEV™ (fragment): composite tag for in vivo biotinylation, TEV protease cleavage, and 6xHis tagging
   3908..3952    +  CDS            S-Tag: affinity and epitope tag derived from pancreatic ribonuclease A
   4043..4762    +  CDS            EGFP: the original enhanced GFP (Yang et al., 1996) mammalian codon-optimized
   4800..5385    +  misc_feature   IRES2: internal ribosome entry site (IRES) of the encephalomyocarditis virus (EMCV)
   5467..6270    +  CDS            NeoR/KanR: aminoglycoside phosphotransferase from Tn5; aph(3')-II (or nptII); confers resistance to neomycin, kanamycin, and G418 (Geneticin®)
