>Addgene plasmid #113812 | pGLIS3-donor | addgene full sequence | sequence record 229905 | Addgene NGS Result
GACCTGCAGGCATGCAAGCTTGGCGTAATCATGGTCATAGCTGTTTCCTGTGTGAAATTGTTATCCGCTC
ACAATTCCACACAACATACGAGCCGGAAGCATAAAGTGTAAAGCCTGGGGTGCCTAATGAGTGAGCTAAC
TCACATTAATTGCGTTGCGCTCACTGCCCGCTTTCCAGTCGGGAAACCTGTCGTGCCAGCTGCATTAATG
AATCGGCCAACGCGCGGGGAGAGGCGGTTTGCGTATTGGGCGCTCTTCCGCTTCCTCGCTCACTGACTCG
CTGCGCTCGGTCGTTCGGCTGCGGCGAGCGGTATCAGCTCACTCAAAGGCGGTAATACGGTTATCCACAG
AATCAGGGGATAACGCAGGAAAGAACATGTGAGCAAAAGGCCAGCAAAAGGCCAGGAACCGTAAAAAGGC
CGCGTTGCTGGCGTTTTTCCATAGGCTCCGCCCCCCTGACGAGCATCACAAAAATCGACGCTCAAGTCAG
AGGTGGCGAAACCCGACAGGACTATAAAGATACCAGGCGTTTCCCCCTGGAAGCTCCCTCGTGCGCTCTC
CTGTTCCGACCCTGCCGCTTACCGGATACCTGTCCGCCTTTCTCCCTTCGGGAAGCGTGGCGCTTTCTCA
TAGCTCACGCTGTAGGTATCTCAGTTCGGTGTAGGTCGTTCGCTCCAAGCTGGGCTGTGTGCACGAACCC
CCCGTTCAGCCCGACCGCTGCGCCTTATCCGGTAACTATCGTCTTGAGTCCAACCCGGTAAGACACGACT
TATCGCCACTGGCAGCAGCCACTGGTAACAGGATTAGCAGAGCGAGGTATGTAGGCGGTGCTACAGAGTT
CTTGAAGTGGTGGCCTAACTACGGCTACACTAGAAGAACAGTATTTGGTATCTGCGCTCTGCTGAAGCCA
GTTACCTTCGGAAAAAGAGTTGGTAGCTCTTGATCCGGCAAACAAACCACCGCTGGTAGCGGTGGTTTTT
TTGTTTGCAAGCAGCAGATTACGCGCAGAAAAAAAGGATCTCAAGAAGATCCTTTGATCTTTTCTACGGG
GTCTGACGCTCAGTGGAACGAAAACTCACGTTAAGGGATTTTGGTCATGAGATTATCAAAAAGGATCTTC
ACCTAGATCCTTTTAAATTAAAAATGAAGTTTTAAATCAATCTAAAGTATATATGAGTAAACTTGGTCTG
ACAGTTACCAATGCTTAATCAGTGAGGCACCTATCTCAGCGATCTGTCTATTTCGTTCATCCATAGTTGC
CTGACTCCCCGTCGTGTAGATAACTACGATACGGGAGGGCTTACCATCTGGCCCCAGTGCTGCAATGATA
CCGCGAGACCCACGCTCACCGGCTCCAGATTTATCAGCAATAAACCAGCCAGCCGGAAGGGCCGAGCGCA
GAAGTGGTCCTGCAACTTTATCCGCCTCCATCCAGTCTATTAATTGTTGCCGGGAAGCTAGAGTAAGTAG
TTCGCCAGTTAATAGTTTGCGCAACGTTGTTGCCATTGCTACAGGCATCGTGGTGTCACGCTCGTCGTTT
GGTATGGCTTCATTCAGCTCCGGTTCCCAACGATCAAGGCGAGTTACATGATCCCCCATGTTGTGCAAAA
AAGCGGTTAGCTCCTTCGGTCCTCCGATCGTTGTCAGAAGTAAGTTGGCCGCAGTGTTATCACTCATGGT
TATGGCAGCACTGCATAATTCTCTTACTGTCATGCCATCCGTAAGATGCTTTTCTGTGACTGGTGAGTAC
TCAACCAAGTCATTCTGAGAATAGTGTATGCGGCGACCGAGTTGCTCTTGCCCGGCGTCAATACGGGATA
ATACCGCGCCACATAGCAGAACTTTAAAAGTGCTCATCATTGGAAAACGTTCTTCGGGGCGAAAACTCTC
AAGGATCTTACCGCTGTTGAGATCCAGTTCGATGTAACCCACTCGTGCACCCAACTGATCTTCAGCATCT
TTTACTTTCACCAGCGTTTCTGGGTGAGCAAAAACAGGAAGGCAAAATGCCGCAAAAAAGGGAATAAGGG
CGACACGGAAATGTTGAATACTCATACTCTTCCTTTTTCAATATTATTGAAGCATTTATCAGGGTTATTG
TCTCATGAGCGGATACATATTTGAATGTATTTAGAAAAATAAACAAATAGGGGTTCCGCGCACATTTCCC
CGAAAAGTGCCACCTGACGTCTAAGAAACCATTATTATCATGACATTAACCTATAAAAATAGGCGTATCA
CGAGGCCCTTTCGTCTCGCGCGTTTCGGTGATGACGGTGAAAACCTCTGACACATGCAGCTCCCGGAGAC
GGTCACAGCTTGTCTGTAAGCGGATGCCGGGAGCAGACAAGCCCGTCAGGGCGCGTCAGCGGGTGTTGGC
GGGTGTCGGGGCTGGCTTAACTATGCGGCATCAGAGCAGATTGTACTGAGAGTGCACCATATGCGGTGTG
AAATACCGCACAGATGCGTAAGGAGAAAATACCGCATCAGGCGCCATTCGCCATTCAGGCTGCGCAACTG
TTGGGAAGGGCGATCGGTGCGGGCCTCTTCGCTATTACGCCAGCTGGCGAAAGGGGGATGTGCTGCAAGG
CGATTAAGTTGGGTAACGCCAGGGTTTTCCCAGTCACGACGTTGTAAAACGACGGCCAGTGAATTCGAGC
TCGGTACCCACACTACCCCGATTCCCAGAGAATTGTGCCGCCTGTCAGCTCCTGCAGTGTGGTGCCTTCG
TTTGAGGACTGCCTAGTCCCTACATCCATGGGCCAGGCCAGTTTTGATGTTTTCCACAGAGCCTTCTCGA
CTCACTCGGGCATTACAGGTGTGTTGGTTGTCTGTGACTTAGAAAATCCTGTCAACTGACAGGAGAGACC
AGGTGGGCTGCCCGTGACCGACCTGGGCTGGACGTGACCAAGCACATGACCGCATCAAATCCTGTTGAAC
GACCCCTGAAATGGCTCTCATCTCCACCTTCCCCTCCAGCCCTCCTTCAGCCCCTCTTCTTCCACCACCC
TGGTGCAGGAGCCATCATGTCTCTCCCAGACTATGGCCATAACCTTCCAGTAAGTCTCCCTGACCTGATT
CCTCATCTTTACCATTCTGCCCTCCATACTACCATGAACATTGCCTCCCCAAAATGAAGGATAAAATATG
CCTCTTTTCTGCTCAAATATATTAAATAGTTTCCAATTGCCTAGAGAATAAATTCGACTCTCCAGCATGG
CATTCAAAGCCCCCATAAGTTAGGCCTGATCCAGCTCTGCACACCTGCCCACACATATTTTTCCCTACAT
GCTCTTCACCTGAGCTTTGCCAGCACCCTTGACCCCACATGCCTCTCCCTCTCTGTCTTTGCTCTTTGTT
TCCTCCTTCTGGAATGTTCTTTCCCTATTTCTTCATCTGTGAGAATTCCATTCCCTTTCATGACTCAACC
TTAACACCAGCTCCTTTTTGAGGCCACCCCCAGCCTTCCCTAGAACACTTTTCTTTTACTTCTTCTCAGC
CTGTCTTTTGTGTGGTCACATTTTAGCCAGCTGCCTGCAAGTCAGCCTCTTCCCTCACTAAGGTCGCTGG
AAACAGAGACTCACTATAGGGCCCAGGCTGGCATGGTTGCCTCCTTAGCCCCCAGTCCTCACTTGGTGAG
CTGCATTACTGTAGTGCATTTCCAGTGGGCGTGGCATGGGGCAGGAGTTACTGACTTAACTGCGTTCTTT
CTCTTCCAGTGTATGATTTACCTTCAAGTTCCTCGAGCCTCTTTGGGGAGTCTCTCCGCAGCGGGGCTGA
AGATGCTACCTTCTTGCAGATCAGCACCGTGGACCGCTGTCCTAGCCAGCTCTCCTCTGTCTACACCGAA
GGCGGGATTCCAACTACTGCAAGCGAGAATCTTTATTTTCAGGGCGCCGCCAAATTCAAAGAAACCGCTG
CTGCTAAATTCGAACGCCAGCACATGGACAGCGGAGGTGGAGGTTCGAGCGGTCCCTCGGGTTCGTCGAG
CCTGGAAGTTCTGTTCCAGGGGCCCCTGTCGTCGAGCGGTCCCTCGGGTTCGATGGTGAGCAAAGGCGAG
GAGCTGTTCACCGGGGTGGTGCCCATCCTGGTCGAGCTGGACGGCGACGTAAACGGCCACAAGTTCAGCG
TGTCCGGCGAGGGCGAGGGCGATGCCACCTACGGCAAGCTGACCCTGAAGTTCATCTGCACCACCGGCAA
GCTGCCCGTGCCCTGGCCCACCCTCGTGACCACCCTGACCTACGGCGTGCAGTGCTTCAGCCGCTACCCC
GACCACATGAAGCAGCACGACTTCTTCAAGTCCGCCATGCCCGAAGGCTACGTCCAGGAGCGCACCATCT
TCTTCAAGGACGACGGCAACTACAAGACCCGCGCCGAGGTGAAGTTCGAGGGCGACACCCTGGTGAACCG
CATCGAGCTGAAGGGCATCGACTTCAAGGAGGACGGCAACATCCTGGGGCACAAGCTGGAGTACAACTAC
AACAGCCACAACGTCTATATCATGGCCGACAAGCAGAAGAACGGCATCAAGGTGAACTTCAAGATCCGCC
ACAACATCGAGGACGGCAGCGTGCAGCTCGCCGACCACTACCAGCAGAACACCCCCATCGGCGACGGCCC
CGTGCTGCTGCCCGACAACCACTACCTGAGCACCCAGTCCGCCCTGAGCAAAGACCCCAACGAGAAGCGC
GATCACATGGTCCTTAAGGAGTTCGTGACCGCCGCCGGGATCACTCTCGGCATGGACGAGCTGTACAAGT
AATGATCTAGAGTCGAGTTAATTAAGAATTCCGCCCCCCCCCCTCTCCCTCCCCCCCCCTAACGTTACTG
GCCGAAGCCGCTTGGAATAAGGCCGGTGTGCGTTTGTCTATATGTTATTTTCCACCATATTGCCGTCTTT
TGGCAATGTGAGGGCCCGGAAACCTGGCCCTGTCTTCTTGACGAGCATTCCTAGGGGTCTTTCCCCTCTC
GCCAAAGGAATGCAGGGTCTGTTGAATGTCGTGAAGGAAGCAGTTCCTCTGGAAGCTTCTTGAAGACAAA
CAACGTCTGTAGCGACCCTTTGCAGGCAGCGGAACCCCCCACCTGGCGACAGGTGCCTCTGCGGCCAAAA
GCCACGTGTATAAGATACACCTGCAAAGGCGGCACAACCCCAGTGCCACGTTGTGAGTTGGATAGTTGTG
GAAAGAGTCAAATGGCTCTCCTCAAGCGTATTCAACAAGGGGCTGAAGGATGCCCAGAAGGTACCCCATT
GTATGGGATCTGATCTGGGGCCTCGGTGCACATGCTTTACATGTGTTTAGTCGAGGTTAAAAAAACGTCT
AGGCCCCCCGAACCACGGGGACGTGGTTTTCCTTTGAAAAACACGATGATAATATGGCCACAACCTGTTA
CATTGCACAAGATAAAAATATATCATCACGAACAGTAAAACTGTCTGCTTACATAAACAGTAATACAAGG
GGTGTTATGGGATCGGCCATTGAACAAGATGGATTGCACGCAGGTTCTCCGGCCGCTTGGGTGGAGAGGC
TATTCGGCTATGACTGGGCACAACAGACAATCGGCTGCTCTGATGCCGCCGTGTTCCGGCTGTCAGCGCA
GGGGCGCCCGGTTCTTTTTGTCAAGACCGACCTGTCCGGTGCCCTGAATGAACTGCAGGACGAGGCAGCG
CGGCTATCGTGGCTGGCCACGACGGGCGTTCCTTGCGCAGCTGTGCTCGACGTTGTCACTGAAGCGGGAA
GGGACTGGCTGCTATTGGGCGAAGTGCCGGGGCAGGATCTCCTGTCATCTCACCTTGCTCCTGCCGAGAA
AGTATCCATCATGGCTGATGCAATGCGGCGGCTGCATACGCTTGATCCGGCTACCTGCCCATTCGACCAC
CAAGCGAAACATCGCATCGAGCGAGCACGTACTCGGATGGAAGCCGGTCTTGTCGATCAGGATGATCTGG
ACGAAGAGCATCAGGGGCTCGCGCCAGCCGAACTGTTCGCCAGGCTCAAGGCGCGCATGCCCGACGGCGA
GGATCTCGTCGTGACCCATGGCGATGCCTGCTTGCCGAATATCATGGTGGAAAATGGCCGCTTTTCTGGA
TTCATCGACTGTGGCCGGCTGGGTGTGGCGGACCGCTATCAGGACATAGCGTTGGCTACCCGTGATATTG
CTGAAGAGCTTGGCGGCGAATGGGCTGACCGCTTCCTCGTGCTTTACGGTATCGCCGCTCCCGATTCGCA
GCGCATCGCCTTCTATCGCCTTCTTGACGAGTTCTTCTGAGTCGAGCTCTCTTGGCCACTCCTGCACACC
CAGGACCTTGATGTTGCTTGCCACCTTTTGTTTTCGTACTCTCACAGACTGCTTGAGGAAGGATGTCAGC
CCAATCAGCGGGCCCTGCAGAGTTACTGATGTTCTTTCAGAAGGCAGGACTGAATGGCAGAGCTAGCTTT
GCAGGAATCATTACAGTTGCTCCTTTTTCTCTCTGGTTTTCCTGGACTATGTGACCAGGAGGACTGTCTT
TTCAAAGGGAATTTAGAGCCTCACTCTCCTGGATACCTGTTACTTCCTGGCTGTCAACCCTTAAAGGACC
CCAGTGAAATGATGTGCATATGAAAATGTAGTTTGGGGATGACTCTACCTGAAAACTCCAAACAGGGAAA
AAGACCTCAATTACGAGAGGCATAGTGACCTGCCTCACCTAATCCTCACCCTTGCTGCTCCTGATGCAAA
GCCAGGCACAACAAGGGAAATCCATGTCCAAAGCATAGTGTGGTCTCAACTCTTAGAAACTCCCTGGGTT
TCCCTTTTCTCTTAGCCACATGCTAACCAGTTGCTTCTCAGTGTTTCTCTTCAATAGAAAAATAAGGTTT
TATATGCCAGCAGCCTATCCTTGTTTTTGCATTTTAAAGACTTAGTTATTTATACGTATTTTAAAATGAA
AAAAAAATGTAAAGGTCTGTGCTTTGGATGGAAATCATTATTATTGTAATCACCTCAGCTATAGACATTT
TGCACAGCTGTGGTTCTGCCTGGCCCCACCTCTAGCATGTTAGTTTTGCAGTTAGCAAAGGTTACCTGAG
GGAAATGGAGTGGGCACCTCCCGCACCAACAGTCCTGTAGCTGGAACCTTCCTGAGTTGACTGTTTAGTA
ACTCCACCTCAAAGACTGTGTTCAAAGAAAAATGTTGTTTGACTGGTTTACCCATTGCCTCCACTCTGGT
GCTGCACCCAGAGAAGTGCCAGATGTGAGAACTGGGACAGACTGAGTCATGTGCCAGCTTCCCTTGGAAA
ACCAAACCTAGTGATACTTGACTTCCAGTGCTCAGATTTTACTAACGTTTTTCAGGATATCCACTCATCT
GTCTGTCTCTTCCCTACACTTCTCTCCACCCTCTTTTTGCATCCCTCTTACCCTCTTCCTGACTGTGGT
Features (pLannotate 1.2.2; 18 found; start..end, strand, type, name):
      1..21      +  misc_feature   MCS (fragment): pUC18/19 multiple cloning site
     58..74      -  protein_bind   lac operator: The lac repressor binds to the lac operator to inhibit transcription in E. coli. This inhibition can be relieved by adding lactose or isopropyl-β-D-thiogalactopyranoside (IPTG). lac repressor encoded by lacI
     82..112     -  promoter       lac promoter: promoter for the E. coli lac operon
    127..148     -  protein_bind   CAP binding site: CAP binding activates transcription in the presence of cAMP. E. coli catabolite activator protein
    161..253     -  CDS            lacI (fragment): lac repressor; lacI; The lac repressor binds to the lac operator to inhibit transcription in E. coli. This inhibition can be relieved by adding lactose or isopropyl-β-D-thiogalactopyranoside (IPTG).
    436..1024    -  rep_origin     ori: high-copy-number ColE1/pMB1/pBR322/pUC origin of replication
   1195..2055    -  CDS            AmpR: β-lactamase; bla; confers resistance to ampicillin, carbenicillin, and related antibiotics
   2056..2160    -  promoter       AmpR promoter: bla
   2255..2290    +  CDS            rop (fragment): Rop protein, which maintains plasmids at low copy number; rop
   2392..2491    +  misc_feature   bom (fragment): basis of mobility region from pBR322
   2497..2654    -  CDS            lacZα (fragment): LacZα fragment of β-galactosidase; lacZ fragment
   2668..2817    +  CDS            GLIS3 (fragment): GLIS3_HUMAN - Also known as ZNF515. Experimental evidence at protein level: Swiss-Prot protein existence level 1. Acts as both a repressor and activator of transcription. Binds to the consensus sequence 5'-GACCACCCAC-3' (By similarity). From Homo sapiens (Human).
   3719..3853    +  CDS            GLIS3 (fragment): GLIS3_HUMAN - Also known as ZNF515. Experimental evidence at protein level: Swiss-Prot protein existence level 1. Acts as both a repressor and activator of transcription. Binds to the consensus sequence 5'-GACCACCCAC-3' (By similarity). From Homo sapiens (Human).
   3874..3894    +  CDS            capTEV™ (fragment): composite tag for in vivo biotinylation, TEV protease cleavage, and 6xHis tagging
   3908..3952    +  CDS            S-Tag: affinity and epitope tag derived from pancreatic ribonuclease A
   4043..4762    +  CDS            EGFP: the original enhanced GFP (Yang et al., 1996) mammalian codon-optimized
   4800..5385    +  misc_feature   IRES2: internal ribosome entry site (IRES) of the encephalomyocarditis virus (EMCV)
   5467..6270    +  CDS            NeoR/KanR: aminoglycoside phosphotransferase from Tn5; aph(3')-II (or nptII); confers resistance to neomycin, kanamycin, and G418 (Geneticin®)
