[The description below was written by a language model from this plasmid's Addgene catalogue record and pLannotate feature annotations shown in this document.]
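Description:
pGLIS3-donor is a homology-directed repair template built on the pUC19 backbone, designed for CRISPR-mediated knock-in of a GFP tag at the endogenous human GLIS3 locus, which encodes a zinc-finger transcription factor that can act as both activator and repressor. The plasmid is propagated in E. coli through the high-copy pUC/ColE1-type origin and selected with ampicillin via the β-lactamase gene. Remnants of the pUC lac promoter/operator region and a disrupted lacZα fragment flank the site where the insert was assembled by Gibson cloning.

The payload consists of GLIS3 genomic homology arms surrounding an EGFP-IRES-Neo cassette. The feature table detects two GLIS3 coding fragments in the upstream arm, separated by unannotated sequence that is presumably intronic. The second fragment ends shortly before a short tag region annotated as a capTEV fragment (which may correspond to a TEV cleavage element) and an S-Tag, followed by EGFP. This arrangement is consistent with a C-terminal fusion to the GLIS3 protein, although the record does not state the tagged terminus explicitly. Downstream, an EMCV IRES drives translation of the Tn5 neomycin phosphotransferase from the same transcript. No separate mammalian promoter is annotated, so both the fusion and G418 resistance would depend on expression from the endogenous GLIS3 promoter after correct integration. The remaining unannotated sequence after NeoR presumably holds the downstream homology arm.

The arms were cloned from SK-N-SH cell DNA and carry three recorded SNP variants. The donor is intended to be used together with its companion guide RNA plasmid, pGLIS3.1.0-gDNA, to generate tagged cell lines in which GLIS3 can be detected or purified through the GFP and affinity tags.
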