Addgene plasmid #113812: pGLIS3-donor
Purpose: CRISPR donor plasmid to tag human transcription factor GLIS3 with GFP
Depositing lab: Kevin White. Depositing organization: University of Chicago.
Backbone
  Vector backbone: pUC19
  Vector type: CRISPR
Growth in bacteria
  Bacterial resistance: Ampicillin, 100 μg/mL
  Growth temperature: 37°C
  Growth strain: DH5alpha
  Copy number: High Copy
Gene/Insert
  Gene/Insert name: GLIS3 homology arms flanking EGFP-IRES-Neo cassette
  Species: H. sapiens (human)
  Mutation: rs10118031, rs10973702, rs912257
  Entrez Gene: GLIS3 (a.k.a. NDH, ZNF515)
  Cloning method: Gibson Cloning
  Sequencing primers: 5′ M13pUC-fwd; 3′ M13pUC-rev
Terms and licenses: Academic/Nonprofit Terms; Industry Terms: Not Available to Industry
Depositor comments: Cloning source: SK-N-SH. Use with plasmid pGLIS3.1.0-gDNA
How to cite: pGLIS3-donor was a gift from Kevin White (Addgene plasmid # 113812 ; http://n2t.net/addgene:113812 ; RRID:Addgene_113812)
